>Addgene plasmid #232446 | pLX304 PCSK5(M452I)-V5 blast | addgene full sequence | sequence record 463082 | Addgene NGS Result
CCCGGGGTTATTAATAGTAATCAATTACGGGGTCATTAGTTCATAGCCCATATATGGAGTTCCGCGTTAC
ATAACTTACGGTAAATGGCCCGCCTGGCTGACCGCCCAACGACCCCCGCCCATTGACGTCAATAATGACG
TATGTTCCCATAGTAACGCCAATAGGGACTTTCCATTGACGTCAATGGGTGGAGTATTTACGGTAAACTG
CCCACTTGGCAGTACATCAAGTGTATCATATGCCAAGTACGCCCCCTATTGACGTCAATGACGGTAAATG
GCCCGCCTGGCATTATGCCCAGTACATGACCTTATGGGACTTTCCTACTTGGCAGTACATCTACGTATTA
GTCATCGCTATTACCATGGTGATGCGGTTTTGGCAGTACATCAATGGGCGTGGATAGCGGTTTGACTCAC
GGGGATTTCCAAGTCTCCACCCCATTGACGTCAATGGGAGTTTGTTTTGGCACCAAAATCAACGGGACTT
TCCAAAATGTCGTAACAACTCCGCCCCATTGACGCAAATGGGCGGTAGGCGTGTACGGTGGGAGGTCTAT
ATAAGCAGAGCTCTCTGGCTAACTGTCGGGATCAACAAGTTTGTACAAAAAAGTTGGCATGGGCTGGGGG
AGCCGCTGCTGCTGCCCGGGACGTTTGGACCTGCTGTGCGTGCTGGCGCTGCTCGGGGGCTGCCTGCTCC
CCGTGTGTCGGACGCGCGTCTACACCAACCACTGGGCAGTCAAAATCGCCGGGGGCTTCCCGGAGGCCAA
CCGTATCGCCAGCAAGTACGGATTCATCAACATAGGACAGATAGGGGCCCTGAAGGACTACTACCACTTC
TACCATAGCAGGACGATTAAAAGGTCAGTTATCTCGAGCAGAGGGACCCACAGTTTCATTTCAATGGAAC
CAAAGGTGGAATGGATCCAACAGCAAGTGGTAAAAAAGCGGACAAAGAGGGATTATGACTTCAGTCGTGC
CCAGTCTACCTATTTCAATGATCCCAAGTGGCCCAGCATGTGGTATATGCACTGCAGTGACAATACACAT
CCCTGCCAGTCTGACATGAATATCGAAGGAGCCTGGAAGAGAGGCTACACGGGAAAGAACATTGTGGTCA
CTATCCTGGATGACGGAATTGAGAGAACCCATCCAGATCTGATGCAAAACTACGATGCTCTGGCAAGTTG
CGACGTGAATGGGAATGACTTGGACCCAATGCCTCGTTATGATGCAAGCAACGAGAACAAGCATGGGACT
CGCTGTGCTGGAGAAGTGGCAGCCGCTGCAAACAATTCGCACTGCACAGTCGGAATTGCTTTCAACGCCA
AGATCGGAGGAGTGCGAATGCTGGACGGAGATGTCACGGACATGGTTGAAGCAAAATCAGTTAGCTTCAA
CCCCCAGCACGTGCACATTTACAGCGCCAGCTGGGGCCCGGATGATGATGGCAAGACTGTGGACGGACCA
GCCCCCCTCACCCGGCAAGCCTTTGAAAACGGCGTTAGAATGGGGCGGAGAGGCCTCGGCTCTGTGTTTG
TTTGGGCATCTGGAAATGGTGGAAGGAGCAAAGACCACTGCTCCTGTGATGGCTACACCAACAGCATCTA
CACCATCTCCATCAGCAGCACTGCAGAAAGCGGAAAGAAACCTTGGTACCTGGAAGAGTGTTCATCCACG
CTGGCCACAACCTACAGCAGCGGGGAGTCCTACGATAAGAAAATCATCACTACAGATCTGAGGCAGCGTT
GCACGGACAACCACACTGGGACGTCAGCCTCAGCCCCCATGGCTGCAGGCATCATTGCGCTGGCCCTGGA
AGCCAATCCGTTTCTGACCTGGAGAGACGTACAGCATGTTATTGTCAGGACTTCCCGTGCGGGACATTTG
AACGCTAATGACTGGAAAACCAATGCTGCTGGTTTTAAGGTGAGCCATCTTTATGGATTTGGACTGATGG
ACGCAGAAGCCATTGTGATGGAGGCAGAGAAGTGGACCACCGTTCCCCGGCAGCACGTGTGTGTGGAGAG
CACAGACCGACAAATCAAGACAATCCGCCCTAACAGTGCAGTGCGCTCCATCTACAAAGCTTCAGGCTGC
TCGGATAACCCCAACCGCCATGTCAACTACCTGGAGCACGTCGTTGTGCGCATCACCATCACCCACCCCA
GGAGAGGAGACCTGGCCATCTACCTGACCTCGCCCTCTGGAACTAGGTCTCAGCTTTTGGCCAACAGGCT
ATTTGATCACTCCATGGAAGGATTCAAAAACTGGGAGTTCATGACCATTCATTGCTGGGGAGAAAGAGCT
GCTGGTGACTGGGTCCTTGAAGTTTATGATACTCCCTCTCAGCTAAGGAACTTTAAGACTCCAGGTAAAT
TGAAAGAATGGTCTTTGGTCCTCTACGGCACCTCCGTGCAGCCATATTCACCAACCAATGAATTTCCGAA
AGTGGAACGGTTCCGCTATAGCCGAGTTGAAGACCCCACAGACGACTATGGCACAGAGGATTATGCAGGT
CCCTGCGACCCTGAGTGCAGTGAGGTTGGCTGTGACGGGCCAGGACCAGACCACTGCAATGACTGTTTGC
ACTACTACTACAAGCTGAAAAACAATACCAGGATCTGTGTCTCCAGCTGCCCCCCTGGCCACTACCACGC
CGACAAGAAGCGCTGCAGGAAGTGTGCCCCCAACTGTGAGTCCTGCTTTGGGAGCCATGGTGACCAATGC
ATGTCCTGCAAATATGGATACTTTCTGAATGAAGAAACCAACAGCTGTGTTACTCACTGCCCTGATGGGT
CATATCAGGATACCAAGAAAAATCTTTGCCGGAAATGCAGTGAAAACTGCAAGACATGTACTGAATTCCA
TAACTGTACAGAATGTAGGGATGGGTTAAGCCTGCAGGGATCCCGGTGCTCTGTCTCCTGTGAAGATGGA
CGGTATTTCAACGGCCAGGACTGCCAGCCCTGCCACCGCTTCTGCGCCACTTGTGCTGGGGCAGGAGCTG
ATGGGTGCATTAACTGCACAGAGGGCTACTTCATGGAGGATGGGAGATGCGTGCAGAGCTGTAGTATCAG
CTATTACTTTGACCACTCTTCAGAGAATGGATACAAATCCTGCAAAAAATGTGATATCAGTTGTTTGACG
TGCAATGGCCCAGGATTCAAGAACTGTACAAGCTGCCCTAGTGGGTATCTCTTAGACTTAGGAATGTGTC
AAATGGGAGCCATTTGCAAGGATGCAACGGAAGAGTCCTGGGCGGAAGGAGGCTTCTGTATGCTTGTGAA
AAAGAACAATCTGTGCCAACGGAAGGTTCTTCAACAACTTTGCTGCAAAACATGTACATTTCAAGGCTGC
CCAACTTTCTTGTACAAAGTGGTTGGTAAGCCTATCCCTAACCCTCTCCTCGGTCTCGATTCTACGTAGT
AATGAGCTAGCGCTAACCGGTGGCGCGTTAAGTCGACAATCAACCTCTGGATTACAAAATTTGTGAAAGA
TTGACTGGTATTCTTAACTATGTTGCTCCTTTTACGCTATGTGGATACGCTGCTTTAATGCCTTTGTATC
ATGCTATTGCTTCCCGTATGGCTTTCATTTTCTCCTCCTTGTATAAATCCTGGTTGCTGTCTCTTTATGA
GGAGTTGTGGCCCGTTGTCAGGCAACGTGGCGTGGTGTGCACTGTGTTTGCTGACGCAACCCCCACTGGT
TGGGGCATTGCCACCACCTGTCAGCTCCTTTCCGGGACTTTCGCTTTCCCCCTCCCTATTGCCACGGCGG
AACTCATCGCCGCCTGCCTTGCCCGCTGCTGGACAGGGGCTCGGCTGTTGGGCACTGACAATTCCGTGGT
GTTGTCGGGGAAATCATCGTCCTTTCCTTGGCTGCTCGCCTGTGTTGCCACCTGGATTCTGCGCGGGACG
TCCTTCTGCTACGTCCCTTCGGCCCTCAATCCAGCGGACCTTCCTTCCCGCGGCCTGCTGCCGGCTCTGC
GGCCTCTTCCGCGTCTTCGCCTTCGCCCTCAGACGAGTCGGATCTCCCTTTGGGCCGCCTCCCCGCGTCG
ACTTTAAGACCAATGACTTACAAGGCAGCTGTAGATCTTAGCCACTTTTTAAAAGAAAAGGGGGGACTGG
AAGGGCTAATTCACTCCCAACGAAGACAAGATCTGCTTTTTGCTTGTACTGGGTCTCTCTGGTTAGACCA
GATCTGAGCCTGGGAGCTCTCTGGCTAACTAGGGAACCCACTGCTTAAGCCTCAATAAAGCTTGCCTTGA
GTGCTTCAAGTAGTGTGTGCCCGTCTGTTGTGTGACTCTGGTAACTAGAGATCCCTCAGACCCTTTTAGT
CAGTGTGGAAAATCTCTAGCAGTACGTATAGTAGTTCATGTCATCTTATTATTCAGTATTTATAACTTGC
AAAGAAATGAATATCAGAGAGTGAGAGGAACTTGTTTATTGCAGCTTATAATGGTTACAAATAAAGCAAT
AGCATCACAAATTTCACAAATAAAGCATTTTTTTCACTGCATTCTAGTTGTGGTTTGTCCAAACTCATCA
ATGTATCTTATCATGTCTGGCTCTAGCTATCCCGCCCCTAACTCCGCCCATCCCGCCCCTAACTCCGCCC
AGTTCCGCCCATTCTCCGCCCCATGGCTGACTAATTTTTTTTATTTATGCAGAGGCCGAGGCCGCCTCGG
CCTCTGAGCTATTCCAGAAGTAGTGAGGAGGCTTTTTTGGAGGCCTAGGGACGTACCCAATTCGCCCTAT
AGTGAGTCGTATTACGCGCGCTCACTGGCCGTCGTTTTACAACGTCGTGACTGGGAAAACCCTGGCGTTA
CCCAACTTAATCGCCTTGCAGCACATCCCCCTTTCGCCAGCTGGCGTAATAGCGAAGAGGCCCGCACCGA
TCGCCCTTCCCAACAGTTGCGCAGCCTGAATGGCGAATGGG
[124 nt withheld, positions 4942-5065]
C
[91 nt withheld, positions 5067-5157]
A
[49 nt withheld, positions 5159-5207]
CCTTTGACGTTGGAGTCCACGTTCTTT
[37 nt withheld, positions 5235-5271]
ACCCTATCTCGGTCTATTCTTTTGATTTATAAGGGATTTTGCCGATTTCGGCCTATTGGTTAAAAAATGA
GCTGATTTAACAAAAATTTAACGCGAATTTTAACAAAATATTAACGCTTACAATTTAGGTGGCACTTTTC
GGGGAAATGTGCGCGGAACCCCTATTTGTTTATTTTTCTAAATACATTCAAATATGTATCCGCTCATGAG
ACAATAACCCTGATAAATGCTTCAATAATATTGAAAAAGGAAGAGTATGAGTATTCAACATTTCCGTGTC
GCCCTTATTCCCTTTTTTGCGGCATTTTGCCTTCCTGTTTTTGCTCACCCAGAAACGCTGGTGAAAGTAA
AAGATGCTGAAGATCAGTTGGGTGCACGAGTGGGTTACATCGAACTGGATCTCAACAGCGGTAAGATCCT
TGAGAGTTTTCGCCCCGAAGAACGTTTTCCAATGATGAGCACTTTTAAAGTTCTGCTATGTGGCGCGGTA
TTATCCCGTATTGACGCCGGGCAAGAGCAACTCGGTCGCCGCATACACTATTCTCAGAATGACTTGGTTG
AGTACTCACCAGTCACAGAAAAGCATCTTACGGATGGCATGACAGTAAGAGAATTATGCAGTGCTGCCAT
AACCATGAGTGATAACACTGCGGCCAACTTACTTCTGACAACGATCGGAGGACCGAAGGAGCTAACCGCT
TTTTTGCACAACATGGGGGATCATGTAACTCGCCTTGATCGTTGGGAACCGGAGCTGAATGAAGCCATAC
CAAACGACGAGCGTGACACCACGATGCCTGTAGCAATGGCAACAACGTTGCGCAAACTATTAACTGGCGA
ACTACTTACTCTAGCTTCCCGGCAACAATTAATAGACTGGATGGAGGCGGATAAAGTTGCAGGACCACTT
CTGCGCTCGGCCCTTCCGGCTGGCTGGTTTATTGCTGATAAATCTGGAGCCGGTGAGCGTGGGTCTCGCG
GTATCATTGCAGCACTGGGGCCAGATGGTAAGCCCTCCCGTATCGTAGTTATCTACACGACGGGGAGTCA
GGCAACTATGGATGAACGAAATAGACAGATCGCTGAGATAGGTGCCTCACTGATTAAGCATTGGTAACTG
TCAGACCAAGTTTACTCATATATACTTTAGATTGATTTAAAACTTCATTTTTAATTTAAAAGGATCTAGG
TGAAGATCCTTTTTGATAATCTCATGACCAAAATCCCTTAACGTGAGTTTTCGTTCCACTGAGCGTCAGA
CCCCGTAGAAAAGATCAAAGGATCTTCTTGAGATCCTTTTTTTCTGCGCGTAATCTGCTGCTTGCAAACA
AAAAAACCACCGCTACCAGCGGTGGTTTGTTTGCCGGATCAAGAGCTACCAACTCTTTTTCCGAAGGTAA
CTGGCTTCAGCAGAGCGCAGATACCAAATACTGTTCTTCTAGTGTAGCCGTAGTTAGGCCACCACTTCAA
GAACTCTGTAGCACCGCCTACATACCTCGCTCTGCTAATCCTGTTACCAGTGGCTGCTGCCAGTGGCGAT
AAGTCGTGTCTTACCGGGTTGGACTCAAGACGATAGTTACCGGATAAGGCGCAGCGGTCGGGCTGAACGG
GGGGTTCGTGCACACAGCCCAGCTTGGAGCGAACGACCTACACCGAACTGAGATACCTACAGCGTGAGCT
ATGAGAAAGCGCCACGCTTCCCGAAGGGAGAAAGGCGGACAGGTATCCGGTAAGCGGCAGGGTCGGAACA
GGAGAGCGCACGAGGGAGCTTCCAGGGGGAAACGCCTGGTATCTTTATAGTCCTGTCGGGTTTCGCCACC
TCTGACTTGAGCGTCGATTTTTGTGATGCTCGTCAGGGGGGCTGAGCCTATGGAAAAACGCCAGCAACGC
GGCCTTTTTACGGTTCCTGGCCTTTTGCTGGCCTTTTGCTCACATGTTCTTTCCTGCGTTATCCCCTGAT
TCTGTGGATAACCGTATTACCGCCTTTGAGTGAGCTGATACCGCTCGCCGCAGCCGAACGACCGAGCGCA
GCGAGTCAGTGAGCGAGGAAGCGGAAGAGCGCCCAATACGCAAACCGCCTCTCCCCGCGCGTTGGCCGAT
TCATTAATGCAGCTGGCACGACAGGTTTCCCGACTGGAAAGCGGGCAGTGAGCGCAACGCAATTAATGTG
AGTTAGCTCACTCATTAGGCACCCCAGGCTTTACACTTTATGCTTCCGGCTCGTATGTTGTGTGGAATTG
TGAGCGGATAACAATTTCACACAGGAAACAGCTATGACCATGATTACGCCAAGCGCGCAATTAACCCTCA
CTAAAGGGAACAAAAGCTGGAGCTGCAAGCTTAATGTAGTCTTATGCAATACTCTTGTAGTCTTGCAACA
TGGTAACGATGAGTTAGCAACATGCCTTACAAGGAGAGAAAAAGCACCGTGCATGCCGATTGGTGGAAGT
AAGGTGGTACGATCGTGCCTTATTAGGAAGGCAACAGACGGGTCTGACATGGATTGGACGAACCACTGAA
TTGCCGCATTGCAGAGATATTGTATTTAAGTGCCTAGCTCGATACATAAACGGGTCTCTCTGGTTAGACC
AGATCTGAGCCTGGGAGCTCTCTGGCTAACTAGGGAACCCACTGCTTAAGCCTCAATAAAGCTTGCCTTG
AGTGCTTCAAGTAGTGTGTGCCCGTCTGTTGTGTGACTCTGGTAACTAGAGATCCCTCAGACCCTTTTAG
TCAGTGTGGAAAATCTCTAGCAGTGGCGCCCGAACAGGGACTTGAAAGCGAAAGGGAAACCAGAGGAGCT
CTCTCGACGCAGGACTCGGCTTGCTGAAGCGCGCACGGCAAGAGGCGAGGGGCGGCGACTGGTGAGTACG
CCAAAAATTTTGACTAGCGGAGGCTAGAAGGAGAGAGATGGGTGCGAGAGCGTCAGTATTAAGCGGGGGA
GAATTAGATCGCGATGGGAAAAAATTCGGTTAAGGCCAGGGGGAAAGAAAAAATATAAATTAAAACATAT
AGTATGGGCAAGCAGGGAGCTAGAACGATTCGCAGTTAATCCTGGCCTGTTAGAAACATCAGAAGGCTGT
AGACAAATACTGGGACAGCTACAACCATCCCTTCAGACAGGATCAGAAGAACTTAGATCATTATATAATA
CAGTAGCAACCCTCTATTGTGTGCATCAAAGGATAGAGATAAAAGACACCAAGGAAGCTTTAGACAAGAT
AGAGGAAGAGCAAAACAAAAGTAAGACCACCGCACAGCAAGCGGCCGCTGATCTTCAGACCTGGAGGAGG
AGATATGAGGGACAATTGGAGAAGTGAATTATATAAATATAAAGTAGTAAAAATTGAACCATTAGGAGTA
GCACCCACCAAGGCAAAGAGAAGAGTGGTGCAGAGAGAAAAAAGAGCAGTGGGAATAGGAGCTTTGTTCC
TTGGGTTCTTGGGAGCAGCAGGAAGCACTATGGGCGCAGCGTCAATGACGCTGACGGTACAGGCCAGACA
ATTATTGTCTGGTATAGTGCAGCAGCAGAACAATTTGCTGAGGGCTATTGAGGCGCAACAGCATCTGTTG
CAACTCACAGTCTGGGGCATCAAGCAGCTCCAGGCAAGAATCCTGGCTGTGGAAAGATACCTAAAGGATC
AACAGCTCCTGGGGATTTGGGGTTGCTCTGGAAAACTCATTTGCACCACTGCTGTGCCTTGGAATGCTAG
TTGGAGTAATAAATCTCTGGAACAGATTTGGAATCACACGACCTGGATGGAGTGGGACAGAGAAATTAAC
AATTACACAAGCTTAATACACTCCTTAATTGAAGAATCGCAAAACCAGCAAGAAAAGAATGAACAAGAAT
TATTGGAATTAGATAAATGGGCAAGTTTGTGGAATTGGTTTAACATAACAAATTGGCTGTGGTATATAAA
ATTATTCATAATGATAGTAGGAGGCTTGGTAGGTTTAAGAATAGTTTTTGCTGTACTTTCTATAGTGAAT
AGAGTTAGGCAGGGATATTCACCATTATCGTTTCAGACCCACCTCCCAACCCCGAGGGGACCCTTGCGCC
TTTTCCAAGGCAGCCCTGGGTTTGCGCAGGGACGCGGCTGCTCTGGGCGTGGTTCCGGGAAACGCAGCGG
CGCCGACCCTGGGTCTCGCACATTCTTCACGTCCGTTCGCAGCGTCACCCGGATCTTCGCCGCTACCCTT
GTGGGCCCCCCGGCGACGCTTCCTGCTCCGCCCCTAAGTCGGGAAGGTTCCTTGCGGTTCGCGGCGTGCC
GGACGTGACAAACGGAAGCCGCACGTCTCACTAGTACCCTCGCAGACGGACAGCGCCAGGGAGCAATGGC
AGCGCGCCGACCGCGATGGGCTGTGGCCAATAGCGGCTGCTCAGCAGGGCGCGCCGAGAGCAGCGGCCGG
GAAGGGGCGGTGCGGGAGGCGGGGTGTGGGGCGGTAGTGTGGGCCCTGTTCCTGCCCGCGCGGTGTTCCG
CATTCTGCAAGCCTCCGGAGCGCACGTCGGCAGTCGGCTCCCTCGTTGACCGAATCACCGACCTCTCTCC
CCAGGGGGTACCACCATGGCCAAGCCTTTGTCTCAAGAAGAATCCACCCTCATTGAAAGAGCAACGGCTA
CAATCAACAGCATCCCCATCTCTGAAGACTACAGCGTCGCCAGCGCAGCTCTCTCTAGCGACGGCCGCAT
CTTCACTGGTGTCAATGTATATCATTTTACTGGGGGACCTTGTGCAGAACTCGTGGTGCTGGGCACTGCT
GCTGCTGCGGCAGCTGGCAACCTGACTTGTATCGTCGCGATCGGAAATGAGAACAGGGGCATCTTGAGCC
CCTGCGGACGGTGCCGACAGGTGCTTCTCGATCTGCATCCTGGGATCAAAGCCATAGTGAAGGACAGTGA
TGGACAGCCGACGGCAGTTGGGATTCGTGAATTGCTGCCCTCTGGTTATGTGTGGGAGGGCCTGCAGCTG
CAGTAGTAAGAATTCTAGATCTTGAGACAAATGGCAGTATTCATCCACAATTTTAAAAGAAAAGGGGGGA
TTGGGGGGTACAGTGCAGGGGAAAGAATAGTAGACATAATAGCAACAGACATACAAACTAAAGAATTACA
AAAACAAATTACAAAAATTCAAAATTTTCGGGTTTATTACAGGGACAGCAGAGATCCACTTTGGCGCCGG
CTCGAGGGGG
Features (pLannotate 1.2.2; 31 found; start..end, strand, type, name):
     65..368     +  enhancer       CMV enhancer: human cytomegalovirus immediate early enhancer
    369..572     +  promoter       CMV promoter: human cytomegalovirus (CMV) immediate early promoter
    596..613     +  protein_bind   attB1 (fragment): mutant version of attB; core recombination site for the Gateway® BP reaction BP Clonase™
    664..3357    +  CDS            Pcsk6: PCSK6_RAT - Also known as Pace4. Experimental evidence at protein level: Swiss-Prot protein existence level 1. Serine endoprotease that processes various proproteins by cleavage at paired basic amino acids, recognizing the RXXX[KR]R consensus motif. Likely functions in the constitutive secretory pathway, with unique restricted distribution in both neuroendocrine and non-neuroendocrine tissues. From Rattus norvegicus (Rat).
   3360..3383    -  protein_bind   attB2: mutant version of attB; recombination site for the Gateway® BP reaction BP Clonase™
   3385..3426    +  CDS            V5 tag: epitope tag from simian virus 5
   3468..4056    +  misc_feature   WPRE: woodchuck hepatitis virus posttranscriptional regulatory element
   4107..4126    +  misc_feature   cPPT/CTS (fragment): central polypurine tract and central termination sequence of HIV-1
   4128..4361    +  LTR            3' LTR (ΔU3): self-inactivating 3' long terminal repeat (LTR) from HIV-1
   4439..4560    +  polyA_signal   SV40 poly(A) signal: SV40 polyadenylation signal
   4600..4735    +  rep_origin     SV40 ori: SV40 origin of replication
   4756..4774    -  promoter       T7 promoter: promoter for bacteriophage T7 RNA polymerase
   4782..4937    +  CDS            lacZα (fragment): LacZα fragment of β-galactosidase; lacZ fragment
   4942..5370    +  rep_origin     f1 ori (sequence partly withheld): f1 bacteriophage origin of replication; arrow indicates direction of (+) strand synthesis
   5423..5527    +  promoter       AmpR promoter: bla
   5528..6388    +  CDS            AmpR: β-lactamase; bla; confers resistance to ampicillin, carbenicillin, and related antibiotics
   6559..7147    +  rep_origin     ori: high-copy-number ColE1/pMB1/pBR322/pUC origin of replication
   7330..7422    +  CDS            lacI (fragment): lac repressor; lacI; The lac repressor binds to the lac operator to inhibit transcription in E. coli. This inhibition can be relieved by adding lactose or isopropyl-β-D-thiogalactopyranoside (IPTG).
   7435..7456    +  protein_bind   CAP binding site: CAP binding activates transcription in the presence of cAMP. E. coli catabolite activator protein
   7471..7501    +  promoter       lac promoter: promoter for the E. coli lac operon
   7509..7525    +  protein_bind   lac operator: The lac repressor binds to the lac operator to inhibit transcription in E. coli. This inhibition can be relieved by adding lactose or isopropyl-β-D-thiogalactopyranoside (IPTG). lac repressor encoded by lacI
   7570..7588    +  promoter       T3 promoter: promoter for bacteriophage T3 RNA polymerase
   7616..7842    +  promoter       RSV promoter: Rous sarcoma virus enhancer/promoter
   7843..8023    +  LTR            5' LTR (truncated): truncated 5' long terminal repeat (LTR) from HIV-1
   8070..8195    +  misc_feature   HIV-1 Ψ: packaging signal of human immunodeficiency virus type 1
   8179..8542    +  CDS            HIV-1 gag (fragment): gag protein from human immunodeficiency virus 1; gag
   8688..8921    +  misc_feature   RRE: The Rev response element (RRE) of HIV-1 allows for Rev-dependent mRNA export from the nucleus to the cytoplasm.
   9298..9324    +  CDS            Rev (fragment): human immunodeficiency virus 1 (HIV-1) Rev protein; rev; enhances nuclear export of unspliced and incompletely spliced viral mRNAs
   9325..9825    +  promoter       hPGK promoter: human phosphoglycerate kinase 1 promoter
   9837..10232   +  CDS            BSD: blasticidin S deaminase; Aspergillus terreus BSD; confers resistance to blasticidin
  10292..10409   +  misc_feature   cPPT/CTS: central polypurine tract and central termination sequence of HIV-1
