[The description below was written by a language model from this plasmid's Addgene catalogue record and pLannotate feature annotations shown in this document.]
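Description:
pLX304 PCSK5(M452I)-V5 blast is a lentiviral expression plasmid built on the pLX304 Gateway destination backbone, carrying human PCSK5 (also called PC5 or PC6), a proprotein convertase, with the M452I substitution. The open reading frame was introduced by Gateway recombination and sits between attB1 and attB2 sites, downstream of the CMV immediate early enhancer and promoter. It reads through attB2 into a C-terminal V5 epitope tag, which allows detection of the protein with anti-V5 reagents. A WPRE follows the cassette to improve transcript stability and expression. The automated annotation labels the coding region as rat Pcsk6 (PACE4). This most likely reflects homology matching to a related family member, since the catalogue entry identifies the insert as human PCSK5.

The viral framework is that of a third-generation, self-inactivating vector. An RSV promoter drives a truncated HIV-1 5' LTR, followed by the Ψ packaging signal with a gag fragment, the RRE for Rev-dependent nuclear export, a cPPT/CTS element, and a ΔU3 3' LTR with an SV40 polyadenylation signal beyond it. Upstream of the CMV cassette, a human PGK promoter drives blasticidin S deaminase, so transduced mammalian cells can be selected with blasticidin. In bacteria the plasmid is maintained through a high-copy ColE1/pUC-type origin and ampicillin resistance. It also retains an f1 origin, an SV40 origin and residual lac and T7/T3 sequences from the backbone. The recorded purpose is stable lentiviral expression of the PCSK5 M452I variant, which the associated publication describes as a recessive hypomorphic allele found in MCF10DCIS.com cells.
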