Addgene plasmid #232446: pLX304 PCSK5(M452I)-V5 blast
Purpose: Lentiviral expression vector for PCSK5(M452I)
Depositing lab: Kevin Janes. Depositing organization: University of Virginia. Publication: PCSK5M452I is a recessive hypomorph exclusive to MCF10DCIS.com cells. Marohl T, Atkins KA, Wang L, Janes KA. Mol Cancer Res. 2025 Oct 28. doi: 10.1158/1541-7786.MCR-25-0211. PubMed 41148168.
Backbone
  Vector backbone: pLX304
  Backbone manufacturer: David Root, Addgene plasmid #25890
  Vector type: Lentiviral
Growth in bacteria
  Bacterial resistance: Ampicillin, 100 μg/mL
  Growth temperature: 30°C
  Growth strain: NEB Stable
  Copy number: High Copy
Gene/Insert
  Gene/Insert name: PCSK5(M452I) (alt names: PC5; PC6)
  Species: H. sapiens (human)
  Mutation: M452I
  Entrez Gene: PCSK5 (a.k.a. PC5, PC6, PC6A, SPC6)
  Tag / fusion protein: V5 (C terminal on insert)
  Cloning method: Gateway Cloning
Terms and licenses: Academic/Nonprofit Terms; Industry Terms: Not Available to Industry
How to cite: pLX304 PCSK5(M452I)-V5 blast was a gift from Kevin Janes (Addgene plasmid # 232446 ; http://n2t.net/addgene:232446 ; RRID:Addgene_232446)
